>Addgene plasmid #1530 | L3111 | depositor full sequence | sequence record 140 | Author sequence
GAGCTCCACCGCGGTGGCGGCCGCTCTAGAACTAGTGGATCCACCGGTTCCATGGCTAGCCACGTGACGC
GTGGATCCCCCGGGCTGCAGGAATTCGATATCAAGCTTATCGATACCGTCGACCTCGAGGGGGGGCCCGG
TACGATATACTAACTAACAAGAATTATCTAATTTTTCAGGTCCGGTACCGGTAGAAAAAATGAGTAAAGG
AGAAGAACTTTTCACTGGAGTTGTCCCAATTCTTGTTGAATTAGATGGTGATGTTAATGGGCACAAATTT
TCTGTCAGTGGAGAGGGTGAAGGTGATGCAACATACGGAAAACTTACCCTTAAATTTATTTGCACTACTG
GAAAACTACCTGTTCCATGGGTAAGTTTAAACATATATATACTAACTAACCCTGATTATTTAAATTTTCA
GCCAACACTTGTCACTACTTTCTGTTATGGTGTTCAATGCTTCTCGAGATACCCAGATCATATGAAACGG
CATGACTTTTTCAAGAGTGCCATGCCCGAAGGTTATGTACAGGAAAGAACTATATTTTTCAAAGATGACG
GGAACTACAAGACACGTAAGTTTAAACAGTTCGGTACTAACTAACCATACATATTTAAATTTTCAGGTGC
TGAAGTCAAGTTTGAAGGTGATACCCTTGTTAATAGAATCGAGTTAAAAGGTATTGATTTTAAAGAAGAT
GGAAACATTCTTGGACACAAATTGGAATACAACTATAACTCACACAATGTATACATCATGGCAGACAAAC
AAAAGAATGGAATCAAAGTTGTAAGTTTAAACATGATTTTACTAACTAACTAATCTGATTTAAATTTTCA
GAACTTCAAAATTAGACACAACATTGAAGATGGAAGCGTTCAACTAGCAGACCATTATCAACAAAATACT
CCAATTGGCGATGGCCCTGTCCTTTTACCAGACAACCATTACCTGTCCACACAATCTGCCCTTTCGAAAG
ATCCCAACGAAAAGAGAGACCACATGGTCCTTCTTGAGTTTGTAACAGCTGCTGGGATTACACATGGCAT
GGATGAACTATACAAAGGTAAGTTTTAACATTTAATCATACGAAATGAAAGAGCTCCACCGCGGTGGCGG
CCGCTCTAGAACTAGTGGATCCACCGGTTCCATGGCTAGCCACGTGACGCGTGGATCCCCCGGGCTGCAG
GAATTCGATATCAAGCTTATCGATACCGTCGACCTCGAGGGGGGGCCCGGTACCCAATTCGCCCTATAGT
GAGTCGTATTACGCGCGCTCACTGGCCGTCGTTTTACAACGTCGTGACTGGGAAAACCCTGGCGTTACCC
AACTTAATCGCCTTGCAGCACATCCCCCTTTCGCCAGCTGGCGTAATAGCGAAGAGGCCCGCACCGATCG
CCCTTCCCAACAGTTGCGCAGCCTGAATGGCGAATGGG
[124 nt withheld, positions 1439-1562]
C
[91 nt withheld, positions 1564-1654]
A
[49 nt withheld, positions 1656-1704]
CCTTTGACGTTGGAGTCCACGTTCTTT
[37 nt withheld, positions 1732-1768]
ACCCTATCTCGGTCTATTCTTTTGATTTATAAGGGATTTTGCCGATTTCGGCCTATTGGTTAAAAAATGA
GCTGATTTAACAAAAATTTAACGCGAATTTTAACAAAATATTAACGCTTACAATTTAGGTGGCACTTTTC
GGGGAAATGTGCGCGGAACCCCTATTTGTTTATTTTTCTAAATACATTCAAATATGTATCCGCTCATGAG
ACAATAACCCTGATAAATGCTTCAATAATATTGAAAAAGGAAGAGTATGAGTATTCAACATTTCCGTGTC
GCCCTTATTCCCTTTTTTGCGGCATTTTGCCTTCCTGTTTTTGCTCACCCAGAAACGCTGGTGAAAGTAA
AAGATGCTGAAGATCAGTTGGGTGCACGAGTGGGTTACATCGAACTGGATCTCAACAGCGGTAAGATCCT
TGAGAGTTTTCGCCCCGAAGAACGTTTTCCAATGATGAGCACTTTTAAAGTTCTGCTATGTGGCGCGGTA
TTATCCCGTATTGACGCCGGGCAAGAGCAACTCGGTCGCCGCATACACTATTCTCAGAATGACTTGGTTG
AGTACTCACCAGTCACAGAAAAGCATCTTACGGATGGCATGACAGTAAGAGAATTATGCAGTGCTGCCAT
AACCATGAGTGATAACACTGCGGCCAACTTACTTCTGACAACGATCGGAGGACCGAAGGAGCTAACCGCT
TTTTTGCACAACATGGGGGATCATGTAACTCGCCTTGATCGTTGGGAACCGGAGCTGAATGAAGCCATAC
CAAACGACGAGCGTGACACCACGATGCCTGTAGCAATGGCAACAACGTTGCGCAAACTATTAACTGGCGA
ACTACTTACTCTAGCTTCCCGGCAACAATTAATAGACTGGATGGAGGCGGATAAAGTTGCAGGACCACTT
CTGCGCTCGGCCCTTCCGGCTGGCTGGTTTATTGCTGATAAATCTGGAGCCGGTGAGCGTGGGTCTCGCG
GTATCATTGCAGCACTGGGGCCAGATGGTAAGCCCTCCCGTATCGTAGTTATCTACACGACGGGGAGTCA
GGCAACTATGGATGAACGAAATAGACAGATCGCTGAGATAGGTGCCTCACTGATTAAGCATTGGTAACTG
TCAGACCAAGTTTACTCATATATACTTTAGATTGATTTAAAACTTCATTTTTAATTTAAAAGGATCTAGG
TGAAGATCCTTTTTGATAATCTCATGACCAAAATCCCTTAACGTGAGTTTTCGTTCCACTGAGCGTCAGA
CCCCGTAGAAAAGATCAAAGGATCTTCTTGAGATCCTTTTTTTCTGCGCGTAATCTGCTGCTTGCAAACA
AAAAAACCACCGCTACCAGCGGTGGTTTGTTTGCCGGATCAAGAGCTACCAACTCTTTTTCCGAAGGTAA
CTGGCTTCAGCAGAGCGCAGATACCAAATACTGTCCTTCTAGTGTAGCCGTAGTTAGGCCACCACTTCAA
GAACTCTGTAGCACCGCCTACATACCTCGCTCTGCTAATCCTGTTACCAGTGGCTGCTGCCAGTGGCGAT
AAGTCGTGTCTTACCGGGTTGGACTCAAGACGATAGTTACCGGATAAGGCGCAGCGGTCGGGCTGAACGG
GGGGTTCGTGCACACAGCCCAGCTTGGAGCGAACGACCTACACCGAACTGAGATACCTACAGCGTGAGCT
ATGAGAAAGCGCCACGCTTCCCGAAGGGAGAAAGGCGGACAGGTATCCGGTAAGCGGCAGGGTCGGAACA
GGAGAGCGCACGAGGGAGCTTCCAGGGGGAAACGCCTGGTATCTTTATAGTCCTGTCGGGTTTCGCCACC
TCTGACTTGAGCGTCGATTTTTGTGATGCTCGTCAGGGGGGCGGAGCCTATGGAAAAACGCCAGCAACGC
GGCCTTTTTACGGTTCCTGGCCTTTTGCTGGCCTTTTGCTCACATGTTCTTTCCTGCGTTATCCCCTGAT
TCTGTGGATAACCGTATTACCGCCTTTGAGTGAGCTGATACCGCTCGCCGCAGCCGAACGACCGAGCGCA
GCGAGTCAGTGAGCGAGGAAGCGGAAGAGCGCCCAATACGCAAACCGCCTCTCCCCGCGCGTTGGCCGAT
TCATTAATGCAGCTGGCACGACAGGTTTCCCGACTGGAAAGCGGGCAGTGAGCGCAACGCAATTAATGTG
AGTTAGCTCACTCATTAGGCACCCCAGGCTTTACACTTTATGCTTCCGGCTCGTATGTTGTGTGGAATTG
TGAGCGGATAACAATTTCACACAGGAAACAGCTATGACCATGATTACGCCAAGCGCGCAATTAACCCTCA
CTAAAGGGAACAAAAGCTG
Features (pLannotate 1.2.2; 16 found; start..end, strand, type, name):
      1..47      +  misc_feature   MCS (fragment): pBluescript multiple cloning site
     71..143     +  misc_feature   MCS (fragment): pBluescript multiple cloning site
    200..1072    +  CDS            vsfGFP-9 (fragment): vsfGFP-9 is a basic (constitutively fluorescent) green fluorescent protein published in 2015, derived from Aequorea victoria. It has low acid sensitivity.
   1101..1147    +  misc_feature   MCS (fragment): pBluescript multiple cloning site
   1171..1244    +  misc_feature   MCS (fragment): pBluescript multiple cloning site
   1253..1271    -  promoter       T7 promoter: promoter for bacteriophage T7 RNA polymerase
   1279..1434    +  CDS            lacZα (fragment): LacZα fragment of β-galactosidase; lacZ fragment
   1439..1867    +  rep_origin     f1 ori (sequence partly withheld): f1 bacteriophage origin of replication; arrow indicates direction of (+) strand synthesis
   1920..2024    +  promoter       AmpR promoter: bla
   2025..2885    +  CDS            AmpR: β-lactamase; bla; confers resistance to ampicillin, carbenicillin, and related antibiotics
   3056..3644    +  rep_origin     ori: high-copy-number ColE1/pMB1/pBR322/pUC origin of replication
   3827..3919    +  CDS            lacI (fragment): lac repressor; lacI; The lac repressor binds to the lac operator to inhibit transcription in E. coli. This inhibition can be relieved by adding lactose or isopropyl-β-D-thiogalactopyranoside (IPTG).
   3932..3953    +  protein_bind   CAP binding site: CAP binding activates transcription in the presence of cAMP. E. coli catabolite activator protein
   3968..3998    +  promoter       lac promoter: promoter for the E. coli lac operon
   4006..4022    +  protein_bind   lac operator: The lac repressor binds to the lac operator to inhibit transcription in E. coli. This inhibition can be relieved by adding lactose or isopropyl-β-D-thiogalactopyranoside (IPTG). lac repressor encoded by lacI
   4067..4085    +  promoter       T3 promoter: promoter for bacteriophage T3 RNA polymerase
