[The description below was written by a language model from this plasmid's Addgene catalogue record and pLannotate feature annotations shown in this document.]
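Description:
L3111 is a 4,097 bp empty-backbone plasmid catalogued as a worm expression vector and belonging to a 1997 kit of C. elegans vectors. The record lists the backbone as unknown, but the annotated features resemble a pBluescript-type phagemid. These include a high-copy ColE1/pUC origin for propagation in E. coli, an ampicillin resistance gene (β-lactamase) with its own promoter, an f1 origin that allows single-stranded DNA production, and a lac promoter/operator region with a lacZα fragment. T3 and T7 phage promoters flank the cloning region.

The payload is a GFP coding cassette of roughly 870 bp. The automated annotation matches it to a later GFP derivative, but the catalogue fields identify it as GFP carrying the S65C substitution, a chromophore mutation used in early improved GFP variants. The fields also list three intervening sequences (IVSR, IVSS, IVST) between the N- and C-terminal portions of the reporter. Such synthetic introns are generally included in reporters for worm transgenes to improve expression. The cassette is bracketed on both sides by fragments of the pBluescript multiple cloning site, apparently duplicated, which would provide restriction sites upstream and downstream of GFP.

No worm promoter, 3' UTR or localisation signal is annotated or listed, and no gene insert is recorded. The construct therefore looks like a source or recipient module rather than a complete expression unit. GFP could be excised using the flanking sites, or genomic and regulatory sequences could be cloned next to it to build transcriptional or translational fusions. The record does not state a specific intended use beyond "empty backbone".
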