Addgene plasmid #1530: L3111
Purpose: (Empty Backbone)
Depositing lab: Andrew Fire. Depositing organization: Carnegie Institution for Science.
Backbone
  Vector backbone: Unknown
  Backbone size (bp): 4097
  Vector type: Worm Expression
Growth in bacteria
  Bacterial resistance: Ampicillin, 100 μg/mL
  Growth temperature: 37°C
  Growth strain: DH5alpha
  Copy number: Unknown
Gene/Insert
  Gene/Insert name: None
  Tag / fusion protein: gfpN, IVSR, gfpS65C, IVSS, IVST, gfpC, T7p, lacZN, OriF1>>, OriF1<<, T3p
  Cloning method: Restriction Enzyme
Terms and licenses: Academic/Nonprofit Terms; Industry Terms: Not Available to Industry
Depositor comments: See Fire Lab Vector Kit Documentation 1997. Fire Lab Miniprep Number pPD107.45, Ligation number L3111.
How to cite: L3111 was a gift from Andrew Fire (Addgene plasmid # 1530 ; http://n2t.net/addgene:1530 ; RRID:Addgene_1530)
