>Addgene plasmid #1530 | L3111 | addgene partial sequence | sequence record 16670 | 1530_m13reverse
TACCTCCTAAAGGGACAAAAGCTGGAGCTCCACCGCGGTGGCGGCCGCTCTAGAACTAGCGGATCCACCG
GTTCCATGGCTAGCCACGTGACGCGTGGATCCCCCGGGCTGCAGGAATTCGATATCAAGCTTATCGATAC
CGTCGACCTCGAGGGGGGGCCCGGTACGATATACTAACTAACAAGAATTATCTAATTTTTCAGGTCCGGT
ACCGGTAGAAAAAATGAGTAAAGGAGAAGAACTTTTCACTGGAGTTGTCCCAATTCTTGTTGAATTAGAT
GGTGATGTTAATGGGCACAAATTTTCTGTCAGTGGAGAGGGTGAAGGTGATGCAACATACGGAAAACTTA
CCCTTAAATTTATTTGCACTACTGGAAAACTACCTGTTCCATGGGTAAGTTTAAACATATATATACTAAC
TAACCCTGATTATTTAAATTTTCAGCCAACACTTGTCACTACTTTCTGTTATGGTGTTCAATGCTTCTCG
AGATACCCAGATCATATGAAACGGCATGACTTTTTCAAGAGTGCCATGCCCGAAGGTTATGTACAGGAAA
GAACTATATTTTTCAAAGATGACGGGAACTACAAGACACGTAAGTTTAAACAGTTCGGTACTAACTAACC
ATACATATTTAAATTTTCAGGTGCTGAAGTCAAGTTTGAAGGTGATACCCTTGTTAATAGAATCGAGTTA
AAAGGTATTGATTTTAAAGAAGATGGAAACATTCTTGGACACAAATTGGAATACAACTATAACTCACACA
ATGTATACATCATGGCAGACAAACAAAAGAATGGAATCAAAGTTGTAAGTTTAAACATGATTTTACTAAC
TAACTAATCTGATTTAAATTTTCAGAACTTCAAAATTAGACACAACATTGAAGATGGAAGCGTTCAACTA
GCAGACCATTATCAACAAAATACTCCAATTGGCCGATGGCCCTGTCCTTTTTACCAGACANCNATTACCT
GTCCACACAATCTGCCCTTTCGAAAGAACCCCACGAAAAGAGAGACCCCATGGTCCTTNTTGAGTTGNAA
CACCTGCTGGAATACCNTGGCNTGGAGGACTATACAAGGTAGTTTNACNTTTATCCNCNAATGAANACCN
CCCCCGGGGGGGCCGCNNNAAATAGGGATCCCCGGTTCCTGGTNNCCCGNGACCGGGANCCCCGNCGNNG
AATCCAANTCAGCTTATNAAACCCCCACCCNNGGGGGNCCGGACCANTCCCCNAAGGNGNNNATCCCNCC
CCGGGCGCTTTTAAAGCGGGGGGNAACCGGGNTACCNNNNNCTTGANNNCCCTTTCNNGGGGAAAAANAA
GCCCCCCNNCCCCNATCCCCAGGGANANCCCCNGCCAACGGGGGGNAAAANAAAATAANCCCCNTNTTTT
TCCCGNNT
